Addgene plasmid #174617: pETSXM2-pLacI-GFP
Purpose: Bacterial expression of GFP.
Depositing lab: I-Son Ng. Depositing organization: National Cheng Kung University. Publication: Turn on the Mtr pathway genes under pLacI promoter in Shewanella oneidensis MR-1. I-Son Ng , Yanlan Guo, Yunli Zhou, Jhe-Wei Wu, Shih-I Tan & Ying-Chen Yi. Bioresour. Bioprocess. 5, 35 (2018) 10.1186/s40643-018-0221-9.
Backbone
  Vector backbone: pET-28a
  Backbone size w/o insert (bp): 3386
  Total vector size (bp): 4626
  Modifications to backbone: With pLacI for constitutive expression and RepB replication origin for Shewanella species.
  Vector type: Bacterial Expression, Synthetic Biology
Growth in bacteria
  Bacterial resistance: Kanamycin, 50 μg/mL
  Growth temperature: 37°C
  Growth strain: DH5alpha
  Copy number: High Copy
Gene/Insert
  Gene/Insert name: GFP
  Species: Synthetic
  Insert size (bp): 1236
  Promoter: pLacI
  Cloning method: Restriction Enzyme; 5′ cloning site XhoI (unknown if destroyed); 3′ cloning site PstI (unknown if destroyed)
  Sequencing primers: 5′ TTCTCGAGTGCCACCTGACGTCTAAGAAACC; 3′ GGCTGCAGCGGCCGCTACTAGTATATAAACGCAG
Terms and licenses: Academic/Nonprofit Terms; Industry Terms: Not Available to Industry
How to cite: pETSXM2-pLacI-GFP was a gift from I-Son Ng (Addgene plasmid # 174617 ; http://n2t.net/addgene:174617 ; RRID:Addgene_174617)
