[The description below was written by a language model from this plasmid's Addgene catalogue record and pLannotate feature annotations shown in this document.]
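Description:
pETSXM2-pLacI-GFP is a small bacterial expression and synthetic-biology plasmid of about 4.6 kb, built on a trimmed pET-28a backbone and designed for GFP expression in E. coli and Shewanella species. It carries a high-copy ColE1/pUC-type origin for propagation in E. coli, a kanamycin resistance gene (aph(3')-Ia) for selection, and an f1 phage origin retained from the parent vector. The catalogue entry states that a RepB replication origin was added so the plasmid can be maintained in Shewanella. The automated feature table does not annotate that element, though an unannotated stretch of roughly 1 kb between the residual T7 terminator fragment and the expression cassette could accommodate it.

The payload is a BioBrick-format cassette, flanked by the standard prefix and suffix and cloned between XhoI and PstI. The promoter, recorded as pLacI and described as constitutive, is annotated as a short fragment from the end of lacI followed by the CAP binding site, lac promoter and lac operator. Because only a fragment of lacI is present, the plasmid itself encodes no functional repressor, which fits the intended constitutive behaviour. Downstream lies a fluorescent protein reading frame of about 714 bp, followed by the rrnB T1 and T7Te terminators. The annotation tool labels this frame hfriFP, whereas the catalogue describes it as a synthetic GFP; the record does not resolve which variant it is.

The construct serves as a fluorescent reporter of pLacI activity. The associated work used this promoter to drive Mtr pathway genes in Shewanella oneidensis MR-1.
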