Features (pLannotate 1.2.2; 15 found; start..end, strand, type, name):
     59..96      -  terminator     T7 terminator (fragment): transcription terminator for bacteriophage T7 RNA polymerase
   1154..1174    -  misc_feature   BioBrick suffix: universal suffix for all parts
   1181..1208    -  terminator     T7Te terminator: phage T7 early transcription terminator
   1224..1295    -  terminator     rrnB T1 terminator: transcription terminator T1 from the E. coli rrnB gene
   1318..2031    -  CDS            hfriFP: hfriFP is a fluorescent protein published in 2013, derived from Herbaspirillum frisingense.
   2067..2083    -  protein_bind   lac operator: The lac repressor binds to the lac operator to inhibit transcription in E. coli. This inhibition can be relieved by adding lactose or isopropyl-β-D-thiogalactopyranoside (IPTG). lac repressor encoded by lacI
   2091..2121    -  promoter       lac promoter: promoter for the E. coli lac operon
   2136..2157    -  protein_bind   CAP binding site: CAP binding activates transcription in the presence of cAMP. E. coli catabolite activator protein
   2170..2257    -  CDS            lacI (fragment): lac repressor; lacI; The lac repressor binds to the lac operator to inhibit transcription in E. coli. This inhibition can be relieved by adding lactose or isopropyl-β-D-thiogalactopyranoside (IPTG).
   2258..2279    -  misc_feature   BioBrick prefix: BioBrick prefix for parts that do not start with "ATG"
   2282..2325    +  terminator     bacterial terminator: putative bacterial transcription terminator
   2575..3163    -  rep_origin     ori: high-copy-number ColE1/pMB1/pBR322/pUC origin of replication
   3285..4100    +  CDS            KanR: aminoglycoside phosphotransferase; aph(3')-Ia; confers resistance to kanamycin in bacteria or G418 (Geneticin®) in eukaryotes
   4109..4166    -  promoter       AmpR promoter (fragment): bla
   4219..22      -  rep_origin     f1 ori (across the origin) (sequence partly withheld): f1 bacteriophage origin of replication; arrow indicates direction of (+) strand synthesis
>Addgene plasmid #174617 | pETSXM2-pLacI-GFP | addgene full sequence | sequence record 342924 | Addgene NGS Result
AATGCGCCGCTACAGGGCGCGTCCCATTCGCCAATCCGGATATAGTTCCTCCTTTCAGCAAAAAACCCCT
CAAGACCCGTTTAGAGGCCCCAAGGGATCCGAGCCTTTAGGCGAACTAGGGCGAAGCCCTTGGTCGCGGC
GCAGCCGCCAGATGCTCAAATTTACTTGTTTATCCACAGGCGAAACCCTTTTTAATAGATCTTTCTTGTT
TTTTAAGATCTTTCTTGTTTTTAGCGCCGCTGTAGCCCTTGGTGCTAAAGGGCTACAGCGGTTTAATGTG
GAGAGATTTACGGTAAAACAGCCCCTAAAGGTGGAGAGATTTACGGTAAAACAATCCCTAAAGGTGGAGA
GATTTACGGTGATATTCACAGTTAATTGTGGAGAACGTTGATAGCAATTCCACAATTGGTTATTGTGGAA
TCCCCAAAAATAAACTCCACAATAGTGACGTAAAATGAACAACCTATCTGTAACTAAATCAAATAGCTTG
ATAGATGCTAGTTACAAACTAAATGTACAAGCTCAAAAACTGGTCTTAGCTTGCCTCGGGAAAGTAGATT
CTAGAGGTAATGCACCAAAGGAAATGACCCTAACAGCCCTTGAATTCTCAGAACTTATGGGGATAGACAT
CAAAAATGCTCATAGAGAGCTATACAAGGCGTCTGATACCCTTTTCGATGCCGTAATACTCCTAAGAGAT
GAGCAAGAAGAGGTAAAGCTTAGGTGGATTCAAAAAGGAGTGAAAAAACTCAAAGGACAAGGAGCAATAA
CAATCACTTGGACTGATGAAGTTTTGAAGTACATCAGTAGTTTACAGAGCAGGTTTACAACTTATAAGCT
GCGACATATTGCGAATCTACAGTCAGCTCATTCTATTCGTTTATACGAACTTTTGATGAAATTTAACGCT
ACTGGAGAAAGAGTTATCTATGTGGATGACTTCCGCTCAGCATTAGGTATCTCCGACAAATACCCACAAT
TTAGAGACTTAAATAAATGGGTTATCAAGCCGGCCGTAGATGAACTAAATCAGCGTTCAGACCTCACCAT
AAATTACGAGACCATTAAGAAAGGGCGAACAGTGGCTGCATTGTCATTTGAGTTCAAGCAGAGCGCACAG
CTAAAATTAGACGTATAATCAGTCGACCCATGGCTGCAGCGGCCGCTACTAGTATATAAACGCAGAAAGG
CCCACCCGAAGGTGAGCCAGTGTGACTCTAGTAGAGAGCGTTCACCGACAAACAACAGATAAAACGAAAG
GCCCAGTCTTTCGACTGAGCCTTTCGTTTTATTTGATGCCTGGCTCTAGTATTATTATTTGTATAGTTCA
TCCATGCCATGTGTAATCCCAGCAGCTGTTACAAACTCAAGAAGGACCATGTGGTCTCTCTTTTCGTTGG
GATCTTTCGAAAGGGCAGATTGTGTGGACAGGTAATGGTTGTCTGGTAAAAGGACAGGGCCATCGCCAAT
TGGAGTATTTTGTTGATAATGGTCTGCTAGTTGAACGCTTCCATCTTCAATGTTGTGTCTAATTTTGAAG
TTAACTTTGATTCCATTCTTTTGTTTGTCTGCCATGATGTATACATTGTGTGAGTTATAGTTGTATTCCA
ATTTGTGTCCAAGAATGTTTCCATCTTCTTTAAAATCAATACCTTTTAACTCGATTCTATTAACAAGGGT
ATCACCTTCAAACTTGACTTCAGCACGTGTCTTGTAGTTCCCGTCATCTTTGAAAAATATAGTTCTTTCC
TGTACATAACCTTCGGGCATGGCACTCTTGAAAAAGTCATGCTGTTTCATATGATCTGGGTATCTCGCAA
AGCATTGAACACCATAACCGAAAGTAGTGACAAGTGTTGGCCATGGAACAGGTAGTTTTCCAGTAGTGCA
AATAAATTTAAGGGTAAGTTTTCCGTATGTTGCATCACCTTCACCCTCTCCACTGACAGAAAATTTGTGC
CCATTAACATCACCATCTAATTCAACAAGAATTGGGACAACTCCAGTGAAAAGTTCTTCTCCTTTACGCA
TCTAGTATTTCTCCTCTTTCTCTAGTATGTGTGAAATTGTTATCCGCTCACAATTCCACACAACATACGA
GCCGGAAGCATAAAGTGTAAAGCCTGGGGTGCCTAATGAGTGAGCTAACTCACATTAATTGCGTTGCGCT
CACTGCCCGCTTTCCAGTCGGGAAACCTGTCGTGCCAGCTGCATTAATGAATCGGCCAACGCGCGGGGAG
AGGCGGTTTGCGTATTGCTCTAGAAGCGGCCGCGAATTCCAGAAATCATCCTTAGCGAAAGCTAAGGATT
TTTTTTATCTGAAATTCTGCCTCGTGATACGCCTATTTTTATAGGTTAATGTCATGATAATAATGGTTTC
TTAGACGTCAGGTGGCACTCGAGAATGCAACACACGCAACACCGCATCTCTTGATGACTAGTGCGAGCGG
TATCAGCTCACTCAAAGGCGGTAATACGGTTATCCACAGAATCAGGGGATAACGCAGGAAAGAACATGTG
AGCAAAAGGCCAGCAAAAGGCCAGGAACCGTAAAAAGGCCGCGTTGCTGGCGTTTTTCCATAGGCTCCGC
CCCCCTGACGAGCATCACAAAAATCGACGCTCAAGTCAGAAGTGGCGAAACCCGACAGGACTATAAAGAT
ACCAGGCGTTTCCCCCTGGAAGCTCCCTCGTGCGCTCTCCTGTTCCGACCCTGCCGCTTACCGGATACCT
GTCCGCCTTTCTCCCTTCGGGAAGCGTGGCGCTTTCTCATAGCTCACGCTGTAGGTATCTCAGTTCGGTG
TAGGTCGTTCGCTCCAAGCTGGGCTGTGTGCACGAACCCCCCGTTCAGCCCGACCGCTGCGCCTTATCCG
GTAACTATCGTCTTGAGTCCAACCCGGTAAGACACGACTTATCGCCACTGGCAGCAGCCACTGGTAACAG
GATTAGCAGAGCGAGGTATGTAGGCGGTGCTACAGAGTTCTTGAAGTGGTGGCCTAACTACGGCTACACT
AGAAGGACAGTATTTGGTATCTGCGCTCTGCTGAAGCCAGTTACCTTCGGAAAAAGAGTTGGTAGCTCTT
GATCCGGCAAACTAACCACCGCTGGTAGCGGTGGTTTTTTTGTTTGCAAGCAGCAGATTACGCGCAGAAA
AAAAGGATCTCAAGAAGATCCTTTGATCTTTTCTACGGGGTCTGACGCTCAGTGGAACGAAAACTCACGT
TAAGGGATTTTGGTCATGAACAATAAAACTGTCTGCTTACATAAACAGTAATACAAGGGGTGTTATGAGC
CATATTCAACGGGAAACGTCTTGCTCTAGGCCGCGATTAAATTCCAACATGGATGCTGATTTATATGGGT
ATAAATGGGCTCGCGATAATGTCGGGCAATCAGGTGCGACAATCTATCGATTGTATGGGAAGCCCGATGC
GCCAGAGTTGTTTCTGAAACATGGCAAAGGTAGCGTTGCCAATGATGTTACAGATGAGATGGTCAGACTA
AACTGGCTGACGGAATTTATGCCTCTTCCGACCATCAAGCATTTTATCCGTACTCCTGATGATGCATGGT
TACTCACCACTGCGATCCCCGGGAAAACAGCATTCCAGGTATTAGAAGAGTATCCTGATTCAGGTGAAAA
TATTGTTGATGCGCTGGCAGTGTTCCTGCGCCGGTTGCACTCGATTCCTGTTTGTAATTGTCCTTTTAAC
AGCGATCGCGTATTTCGTCTCGCTCAGGCGCAATCACGAATGAATAACGGTTTGGTTGATGCGAGTGATT
TTGATGACGAGCGTAATGGCTGGCCTGTTGAACAAGTCTGGAAAGAAATGCATAAACTTTTGCCATTCTC
ACCGGATTCAGTCGTCACTCATGGTGATTTCTCACTTGATAACCTTATTTTTGACGAGGGGAAATTAATA
GGTTGTATTGATGTTGGACGAGTCGGAATCGCAGACCGATACCAGGATCTTGCCATCCTATGGAACTGCC
TCGGTGAGTTTTCTCCTTCATTACAGAAACGGCTTTTTCAAAAATATGGTATTGATAATCCTGATATGAA
TAAATTGCAGTTTCATTTGATGCTCGATGAGTTTTTCTAAGAATTAATTCATGAGCGGATACATATTTGA
ATGTATTTAGAAAAATAAACAAATAGGGGTTCCGCGCACATTTCCCCGAAAAGTGCCACCTAAATTGTAA
GCGTTAATATTTTGTTAAAATTCGCGTTAAATTTTTGTTAAATCAGCTCATTTTTTAACCAATAGGCCGA
AATCGGCAAAATCCCTTATAAATCAAAAGAATAGACCGAGATAGGGT
[37 nt withheld, positions 4318-4354]
AAAGAACGTGGACTCCAACGTCAAAGG
[49 nt withheld, positions 4382-4430]
T
[91 nt withheld, positions 4432-4522]
G
[102 nt withheld, positions 4524-4625]
